Addgene plasmid #174239: pAPM-miR30-DDX17-ts2
Purpose: DDX17 knockdown
Depositing lab: Jeremy Luban. Depositing organization: University of Massachusetts, Worcester. Publication: IFIH1 (MDA5) is required for innate immune detection of intron-containing RNA expressed from the HIV-1 provirus. Guney MH, Nagalekshmi K, McCauley SM, Carbone C, Aydemir O, Luban J. Proc Natl Acad Sci U S A. 2024 Jul 16;121(29):e2404349121. doi: 10.1073/pnas.2404349121. Epub 2024 Jul 10. PubMed 38985764.
Backbone
  Vector backbone: pAPM-miR30
  Vector type: Lentiviral, RNAi
  Selectable markers: Puromycin
Growth in bacteria
  Bacterial resistance: Ampicillin, 100 μg/mL
  Growth temperature: 30°C
  Growth strain: NEB Stable
  Copy number: High Copy
Gene/Insert
  Gene/Insert name: DDX17 shRNA
  gRNA/shRNA sequence: TGATACATCAGATTGGGATTGT
  Species: H. sapiens (human)
  Entrez Gene: DDX17 (a.k.a. P72, RH70)
  Promoter: SFFV
  Cloning method: Restriction Enzyme; 5′ cloning site unknown (unknown if destroyed)
Terms and licenses: Academic/Nonprofit Terms; Industry Terms: Not Available to Industry
Depositor comments: Please visit https://doi.org/10.1101/2023.11.17.567619 for bioRxiv preprint.
How to cite: pAPM-miR30-DDX17-ts2 was a gift from Jeremy Luban (Addgene plasmid # 174239 ; http://n2t.net/addgene:174239 ; RRID:Addgene_174239)
