[The description below was written by a language model from this plasmid's Addgene catalogue record and pLannotate feature annotations shown in this document.]
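Description:
pAPM-miR30-DDX17-ts2 is a lentiviral RNAi transfer vector built on the pAPM-miR30 backbone and designed to knock down human DDX17 (also known as P72 or RH70). It is maintained in bacteria through a high-copy ColE1/pUC-type origin with ampicillin selection from a β-lactamase gene. A fragment of the pBR322 bom region and an SV40 enhancer/early promoter are also annotated in the backbone.

The viral portion follows an HIV-1-based layout in which a CMV enhancer and promoter sit upstream of a truncated 5' LTR, an arrangement that normally drives genomic RNA production in packaging cells without relying on Tat. This is followed by the Ψ packaging signal with a short gag fragment, the Rev response element for Rev-dependent nuclear export, and a cPPT/CTS element that aids nuclear import of the reverse-transcribed genome. A second truncated LTR element, labelled as a 5' LTR by the automated annotation, closes the cassette at the 3' end.

The payload is a single transcription unit driven by the spleen focus-forming virus (SFFV) LTR promoter. It encodes puromycin N-acetyltransferase (pac), followed by human miR-30a 5' and 3' flanking sequences. The unannotated gap between the flanks presumably holds the DDX17-targeting hairpin. Placing the shRNA in a microRNA scaffold downstream of the marker allows a Pol II promoter to express both from one transcript, so puromycin-resistant cells should also express the knockdown hairpin, which is processed through the endogenous microRNA pathway.

The "ts2" suffix suggests this is one of several target sites. The associated publication concerns innate immune detection of intron-containing HIV-1 RNA, although the record itself states the purpose only as DDX17 knockdown.
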