Features (pLannotate 1.2.2; 19 found; start..end, strand, type, name):
     52..431     +  enhancer       CMV enhancer: human cytomegalovirus immediate early enhancer
    432..631     +  promoter       CMV promoter: human cytomegalovirus (CMV) immediate early promoter
    649..829     +  LTR            5' LTR (truncated): truncated 5' long terminal repeat (LTR) from HIV-1
    876..1001    +  misc_feature   HIV-1 Ψ: packaging signal of human immunodeficiency virus type 1
    985..1323    +  CDS            HIV-1 gag (fragment): gag protein from human immunodeficiency virus 1; gag
   1498..1731    +  misc_feature   RRE: The Rev response element (RRE) of HIV-1 allows for Rev-dependent mRNA export from the nucleus to the cytoplasm.
   2108..2208    +  CDS            Rev (fragment): human immunodeficiency virus 1 (HIV-1) Rev protein; rev; enhances nuclear export of unspliced and incompletely spliced viral mRNAs
   2258..2375    +  misc_feature   cPPT/CTS: central polypurine tract and central termination sequence of HIV-1
   2512..2919    +  promoter       SFFV promoter: spleen focus-forming virus long terminal repeat (LTR) promoter
   2940..3536    +  CDS            pac: PUAC_STRAD - Protein predicted: Swiss-Prot protein existence level 4. Detoxification of puromycin. From Streptomyces alboniger.
   3561..3606    +  ncRNA          5' miR-30a (fragment): sequence upstream of the 71-nt precursor of the human miR-30a microRNA (Zeng et al., 2002) miRNA
   3676..3701    +  ncRNA          3' miR-30a (fragment): sequence downstream of the 71-nt precursor of the human miR-30a microRNA (Zeng et al., 2002) miRNA
   3731..3750    +  misc_feature   cPPT/CTS (fragment): central polypurine tract and central termination sequence of HIV-1
   3782..3962    +  LTR            5' LTR (truncated): truncated 5' long terminal repeat (LTR) from HIV-1
   4033..4621    -  rep_origin     ori: high-copy-number ColE1/pMB1/pBR322/pUC origin of replication
   4792..5652    -  CDS            AmpR: β-lactamase; bla; confers resistance to ampicillin, carbenicillin, and related antibiotics
   5653..5757    -  promoter       AmpR promoter: bla
   5816..5868    -  misc_feature   bom (fragment): basis of mobility region from pBR322
   6030..40      +  promoter       SV40 promoter (across the origin): SV40 enhancer and early promoter
>Addgene plasmid #174239 | pAPM-miR30-DDX17-ts2 | addgene full sequence | sequence record 343338 | Addgene NGS Result
GTAGTGAGGAGGCTTTTTTGGAGGCCTAGGCTTTTGCAAAAAGCTCGCGTTGACATTGATTATTGACTAG
TTATTAATAGTAATCAATTACGGGGTCATTAGTTCATAGCCCATATATGGAGTTCCGCGTTACATAACTT
ACGGTAAATGGCCCGCCTGGCTGACCGCCCAACGACCCCCGCCCATTGACGTCAATAATGACGTATGTTC
CCATAGTAACGCCAATAGGGACTTTCCATTGACGTCAATGGGTGGAGTATTTACGGTAAACTGCCCACTT
GGCAGTACATCAAGTGTATCATATGCCAAGTACGCCCCCTATTGACGTCAATGACGGTAAATGGCCCGCC
TGGCATTATGCCCAGTACATGACCTTATGGGACTTTCCTACTTGGCAGTACATCTACGTATTAGTCATCG
CTATTACCATGGTGATGCGGTTTTGGCAGTACATCAATGGGCGTGGATAGCGGTTTGACTCACGGGGATT
TCCAAGTCTCCACCCCATTGACGTCAATGGGAGTTTGTTTTGGCACCAAAATCAACGGGACTTTCCAAAA
TGTCGTAACAACTCCGCCCCATTGACGCAAATGGGCGGTAGGCGTGTACGGTGGGAGGTCTATATAAGCA
GCGCGTTTTGCCTGTACTGGGTCTCTCTGGTTAGACCAGATCTGAGCCTGGGAGCTCTCTGGCTAACTAG
GGAACCCACTGCTTAAGCCTCAATAAAGCTTGCCTTGAGTGCTTCAAGTAGTGTGTGCCCGTCTGTTGTG
AGACTCTGGTAACTAGAGATCCCTCAGACCCTTTTAGTCAGTGTGGAAAATCTCTAGCAGTGGCGCCCGA
ACAGGGACTTGAAAGCGAAAGGGAAACCAGAGGAGCTCTCTCGACGCAGGACTCGGCTTGCTGAAGCGCG
CACGGCAAGAGGCGAGGGGCGGCGACTGGTGAGTACGCCAAAAATTTTGACTAGCGGAGGCTAGAAGGAG
AGAGATGGGTGCGAGAGCGTCAGTATTAAGCGGGGGAGAATTAGATCGCGATGGGAAAAAATTCGGTTAA
GGCCAGGGGGAAAGAAAAAATATAAATTAAAACATATAGTATGGGCAAGCAGGGAGCTAGAACGATTCGC
AGTTAATCCTGGCCTGTTAGAAACATCAGAAGGCTGTAGACAAATACTGGGACAGCTACAACCATCCCTT
CAGACAGGATCAGAAGAACTTAGATCATTATATAATACAGTAGCAACCCTCTATTGTGTGCATCAAAGGA
TAGAGATAAAAGACACCAAGGAAGCTTTAGACAAGATAGAGGAAGAGCAAAACAAAAGTAAGACCACCGC
ACAGCAAGCGGCCGGCCGCTGATCTTCAGACCTGGAGGAGGAGATATGAGGGACAATTGGAGAAGTGAAT
TATATAAATATAAAGTAGTAAAAATTGAACCATTAGGAGTAGCACCCACCAAGGCAAAGAGAAGAGTGGT
GCAGAGAGAAAAAAGAGCAGTGGGAATAGGAGCTTTGTTCCTTGGGTTCTTGGGAGCAGCAGGAAGCACT
ATGGGCGCAGCGTCAATGACGCTGACGGTACAGGCCAGACAATTATTGTCTGGTATAGTGCAGCAGCAGA
ACAATTTGCTGAGGGCTATTGAGGCGCAACAGCATCTGTTGCAACTCACAGTCTGGGGCATCAAGCAGCT
CCAGGCAAGAATCCTGGCTGTGGAAAGATACCTAAAGGATCAACAGCTCCTGGGGATTTGGGGTTGCTCT
GGAAAACTCATTTGCACCACTGCTGTGCCTTGGAATGCTAGTTGGAGTAATAAATCTCTGGAACAGATTT
GGAATCACACGACTTGGATGGAGTGGGACAGAGAAATTAACAATTACACAAGCTTAATACACTCCTTAAT
TGAAGAATCGCAAAACCAGCAAGAAAAGAATGAACAAGAATTATTGGAATTAGATAAATGGGCAAGTTTG
TGGAATTGGTTTAACATAACAAATTGGCTGTGGTATATAAAATTATTCATAATGATAGTAGGAGGCTTGG
TAGGTTTAAGAATAGTTTTTGCTGTACTTTCTATAGTGAATAGAGTTAGGCAGGGATATTCACCATTATC
GTTTCAGACCCACCTCCCAACCCCGAGGGGACCCGACAGGCCCGAAGGAATAGAAGAAGAAGGTGGAGAG
AGAGACAGAGACAGATCCATTCGATTAGTGAACGGATCGGCACTGCGTGCGCCAATTCTGCAGACAAATG
GCAGTATTCATCCACAATTTTAAAAGAAAAGGGGGGATTGGGGGGTACAGTGCAGGGGAAAGAATAGTAG
ACATAATAGCAACAGACATACAAACTAAAGAATTACAAAAACAAATTACAAAAATTCAAAATTTTCGGGT
TTATTACAGGGACAGCAGAGATCCAGTTTGGTTAATTAACTGCAGCCCCGATAAAATAAAAGATTTTATT
TAGTCTCCAGAAAAAGGGGGGAATGAAAGACCCCACCTGTAGGTTTGGCAAGCTAGCTGCAGTAACGCCA
TTTTGCAAGGCATGGAAAAATACCAAACCAAGAATAGAGAAGTTCAGATCAAGGGCGGGTACATGAAAAT
AGCTAACGTTGGGCCAAACAGGATATCTGCGGTGAGCAGTTTCGGCCCCGGCCCGGGGCCAAGAACAGAT
GGTCACCGCAGTTTCGGCCCCGGCCCGAGGCCAAGAACAGATGGTCCCCAGATATGGCCCAACCCTCAGC
AGTTTCTTAAGACCCATCAGATGTTTCCAGGCTCCCCCAAGGACCTGAAATGACCCTGCGCCTTATTTGA
ATTAACCAATCAGCCTGCTTCTCGCTTCTGTTCGCGCGCTTCTGCTTCCCGAGCTCTATAAAAGAGCTCA
CAACCCCTCACTCGGCGCGCCAGTCCTCCGACAGACTGAGTCGCCCGGGGGTCTAGAACGCGTGCCGCCA
TGACCGAATACAAACCTACCGTGAGGCTGGCTACAAGAGATGATGTCCCAAGGGCTGTGAGAACACTGGC
CGCCGCTTTTGCCGATTACCCTGCCACACGCCACACTGTGGACCCAGATCGGCATATCGAGAGAGTGACT
GAGCTGCAGGAACTGTTCCTGACCCGAGTGGGCCTGGACATTGGGAAGGTCTGGGTCGCAGACGATGGAG
CAGCTGTGGCTGTCTGGACCACACCAGAGAGCGTGGAAGCCGGAGCTGTCTTTGCAGAGATCGGCCCTAG
AATGGCAGAACTGAGCGGCTCCAGGCTGGCAGCACAGCAGCAGATGGAGGGACTGCTGGCCCCACACAGG
CCTAAGGAACCAGCATGGTTCCTGGCTACCGTGGGGGTCTCTCCTGACCATCAGGGCAAAGGACTGGGAA
GTGCTGTGGTCCTGCCAGGAGTGGAGGCTGCAGAACGAGCTGGAGTCCCTGCATTTCTGGAGACCTCTGC
TCCACGAAACCTGCCCTTCTATGAACGGCTGGGCTTTACTGTGACCGCAGATGTGGAGGTCCCCGAAGGA
CCTAGGACCTGGTGCATGACACGCAAACCCGGCGCCTGAGCGATCGCCGCGGCCGCCTTCTTAACCCAAC
AGAAGGCTCGAGAAGGTATATTGCTGTTGACAGTGAGCGCCAATCCCAATCTGATGTATCATAGTGAAGC
CACAGATGTATGATACATCAGATTGGGATTGTTGCCTACTGCCTCGGACTTCAAGGGGCTAGAATTCGGC
AGCTGTAGATCTTAGCCACTTTTTAAAAGAAAAGGGGGGACTGGAAGGGCTAACTGCATCCGGACTGTAC
TGGGTCTCTCTGGTTAGACCAGATCTGAGCCTGGGAGCTCTCTGGCTAACTAGGGAACCCACTGCTTAAG
CCTCAATAAAGCTTGCCTTGAGTGCTTCAAGTAGTGTGTGCCCGTCTGTTGTGTGACTCTGGTAACTAGA
GATCCCTCAGACCCTTTTAGTCAGTGTGGAAAATCTCTAGCAGGGCCCGTTTCATGTGAGCAAAAGGCCA
GCAAAAGGCCAGGAACCGTAAAAAGGCCGCGTTGCTGGCGTTTTTCCATAGGCTCCGCCCCCCTGACGAG
CATCACAAAAATCGACGCTCAAGTCAGAGGTGGCGAAACCCGACAGGACTATAAAGATACCAGGCGTTTC
CCCCTGGAAGCTCCCTCGTGCGCTCTCCTGTTCCGACCCTGCCGCTTACCGGATACCTGTCCGCCTTTCT
CCCTTCGGGAAGCGTGGCGCTTTCTCATAGCTCACGCTGTAGGTATCTCAGTTCGGTGTAGGTCGTTCGC
TCCAAGCTGGGCTGTGTGCACGAACCCCCCGTTCAGCCCGACCGCTGCGCCTTATCCGGTAACTATCGTC
TTGAGTCCAACCCGGTAAGACACGACTTATCGCCACTGGCAGCAGCCACTGGTAACAGGATTAGCAGAGC
GAGGTATGTAGGCGGTGCTACAGAGTTCTTGAAGTGGTGGCCTAACTACGGCTACACTAGAAGAACAGTA
TTTGGTATCTGCGCTCTGCTGAAGCCAGTTACCTTCGGAAAAAGAGTTGGTAGCTCTTGATCCGGCAAAC
AAACCACCGCTGGTAGCGGTGGTTTTTTTGTTTGCAAGCAGCAGATTACGCGCAGAAAAAAAGGATCTCA
AGAAGATCCTTTGATCTTTTCTACGGGGTCTGACGCTCAGTGGAACGAAAACTCACGTTAAGGGATTTTG
GTCATGAGATTATCAAAAAGGATCTTCACCTAGATCCTTTTAAATTAAAAATGAAGTTTTAAATCAATCT
AAAGTATATATGAGTAAACTTGGTCTGACAGTTACCAATGCTTAATCAGTGAGGCACCTATCTCAGCGAT
CTGTCTATTTCGTTCATCCATAGTTGCCTGACTCCCCGTCGTGTAGATAACTACGATACGGGAGGGCTTA
CCATCTGGCCCCAGTGCTGCAATGATACCGCGAGACCCACGCTCACCGGCTCCAGATTTATCAGCAATAA
ACCAGCCAGCCGGAAGGGCCGAGCGCAGAAGTGGTCCTGCAACTTTATCCGCCTCCATCCAGTCTATTAA
TTGTTGCCGGGAAGCTAGAGTAAGTAGTTCGCCAGTTAATAGTTTGCGCAACGTTGTTGCCATTGCTACA
GGCATCGTGGTGTCACGCTCGTCGTTTGGTATGGCTTCATTCAGCTCCGGTTCCCAACGATCAAGGCGAG
TTACATGATCCCCCATGTTGTGCAAAAAAGCGGTTAGCTCCTTCGGTCCTCCGATCGTTGTCAGAAGTAA
GTTGGCCGCAGTGTTATCACTCATGGTTATGGCAGCACTGCATAATTCTCTTACTGTCATGCCATCCGTA
AGATGCTTTTCTGTGACTGGTGAGTACTCAACCAAGTCATTCTGAGAATAGTGTATGCGGCGACCGAGTT
GCTCTTGCCCGGCGTCAATACGGGATAATACCGCGCCACATAGCAGAACTTTAAAAGTGCTCATCATTGG
AAAACGTTCTTCGGGGCGAAAACTCTCAAGGATCTTACCGCTGTTGAGATCCAGTTCGATGTAACCCACT
CGTGCACCCAACTGATCTTCAGCATCTTTTACTTTCACCAGCGTTTCTGGGTGAGCAAAAACAGGAAGGC
AAAATGCCGCAAAAAAGGGAATAAGGGCGACACGGAAATGTTGAATACTCATACTCTTCCTTTTTCAATA
TTATTGAAGCATTTATCAGGGTTATTGTCTCATGAGCGGATACATATTTGAATGTATTTAGAAAAATAAA
CAAATAGGGGTTCCGCGCACATTTCCCCGAAAAGTGCCACCTGACGTCGACGGATCGGGAGATCTCCCGA
TCCCCTATGGTGCACTCTCAGTACAATCTGCTCTGATGCCGCATAGTTAAGCCAGTATCTGCTCCCTGCT
TGTGTGTTGGAGGTCGCTGAGTAGTGCGCGAGCAAAATTTAAGCTACAACAAGGCAAGGCTTGACCGACA
ATTGCATGAAGAATCTGCTTAGGGTTAGGCGTTTTGCGCTGCTTCGCGATGTACGGGCCAGATATACGCG
CTGTGGAATGTGTGTCAGTTAGGGTGTGGAAAGTCCCCAGGCTCCCCAGCAGGCAGAAGTATGCAAAGCA
TGCATCTCAATTAGTCAGCAACCAGGTGTGGAAAGTCCCCAGGCTCCCCAGCAGGCAGAAGTATGCAAAG
CATGCATCTCAATTAGTCAGCAACCATAGTCCCGCCCCTAACTCCGCCCATCCCGCCCCTAACTCCGCCC
AGTTCCGCCCATTCTCCGCCCCATGGCTGACTAATTTTTTTTATTTATGCAGAGGCCGAGGCCGCCTCTG
CCTCTGAGCTATTCCAGAA
